>Addgene plasmid #225706 | REKAR67-TA | addgene full sequence | sequence record 499611 | Addgene Long Read Sequencing Result
ATGGCAAACCTGGACAAGATGCTGAACACCACCGTGACCGAGGTGCGCAAGTTCCTGCAAGCGGACAGAG
TGTGCGTGTTCAAGTTCGAGGAAGATTACTCCGGCACCGTCAGCCACGAAGCCGTGGACGACAGATGGAT
TAGCATCCTGAAGACCCAGGTGCAGGACAGATACTTCATGGAAACCAGAGGCGAGGAATACGTCCACGGC
AGATACCAGGCCATCGCCGACATCTACACAGCCAATCTGGTCGAGTGCTACAGAGACCTGCTGATCGAGT
TTCAGGTGCGGGCCATTCTGGCTGTCCCCATCCTGCAAGGCAAGAAGCTGTGGGGCCTGCTGGTGGCTCA
CCAACTGGCCGGACCTCGGGAGTGGCAGACCTGGGAAATCGACTTCCTGAAACAGCAAGCCGTGGTGATG
GGCATCGCCATCCAGCAGAGCCTCGAGATGGCGGACGAGGAGAAGCTGCCGCCCGGCTGGGAGAAGCGCA
TGAGCCGCAGCTCAGGCCGAGTGTACTACTTCAACCACATCACTAACGCCAGCCAGTGGGAGCGGCCCAG
CGGCAACAGCAGCAGTGGTGGCAAAAACGGGCAGGGGGAGCCTGCCAGGGGTACCAGTGCTGGTGGTAGT
GCTGGTGGTAGTGCTGGTGGTAGTGCTGGTGGTAGTGCTGGTGGTTCCGGCAGTGCTGGTGGTAGTGCTG
GTGGTAGTACCAGTGCTGGTGGTAGTGCTGGTGGTAGTGCTGGTGGTAGTGCTGGTGGTAGTGCTGGTGG
TTCCGGCAGTGCTGGTGGTAGTGCTGGTGGTAGTACCAGTGCTGGTGGTAGTGCTGGTGGTAGTGCTGGT
GGTAGTGCTGGTGGTAGTGCTGGTGGTTCCGGCAGTGCTGGTGGTAGTGCTGGTGGTAGTACCAGTGCTG
GTGGTAGTGCTGGTGGTAGTGCTGGTGGTAGTGCTGGTGGTAGTGCTGGTGGTTCCGGACCAGATGTCCC
TAGAGCTCCAGTGGATCCAGCATGGCTGTCATTCCAATTTCCGGGCGGCCGCATGGCAGAAGGAAGCGTC
GCCAGGCAGCCTGACCTCTTGACCTGCGACGATGAGCCGATCCATATCCCCGGTGCCATCCAACCGCATG
GACTGCTGCTCGCCCTCGCCGCCGACATGACGATCGTTGCCGGCAGCGACAACCTTCCCGAACTCACCGG
ACTGGCGATCGGCGCCCTGATCGGCCGCTCTGCGGCCGATGTCTTCGACAGCGAGACGCACAACAGACTG
ACGATCGCCTTGGCCGAGCCCGGCGCGGCCGTCGGAGCACCGATCACTGTCGGCTTCACGATGCGAAAGG
ACGCAGGCTTCATCGGCTCCTGGCATCGCCATGATCAGCTCATCTTCCTGGAGCTGGAGCCTCCCCAGCG
GGACGTCGCCGAGCCGCAGGCGTTCTTCCGCCGCACCAACAGCGCCATCCGCCGCCTGCAGGCCGCCGAA
ACCTTGGAAAGCGCCTGCGCCGCCGCGGCGCAAGAGGTGCGGAAGATTACCGGCTTCGATCGGGTGATGA
TCTATCGCTTCGCCTCCGACTTCAGCGGGTCCGTGATCGCAGAGGATCGGTGCGCCGAGGTCGAGTCAAA
ACTGGGCCTGCACTATCCTGCCTCATTCATCCCGGCGCAGGCCAGACGGCTCTATACCATCAACCCGGTA
CGGATCATTCCCGACATCAATTATCGGCCGGTGCCGGTCACCCCAGACCTCAATCCGGTCACCGGGCGGC
CGATTGATCTTAGCTTCGCCATCCTGCGCAGCGTCAGCCCCAACCATCTGGAGTTCATGCGCAACATAGG
CATGCACGGCACGATGAGCATCAGCATTTTGCGCGGCGAGCGACTGTGGGGATTGATCGTTTGCCATCAC
CGAACGCCGTACTACGTCGATCTCGATGGCCGCCAAGCCTGCAAGAGGGTCGCCGAGAGGCTGGCCACTC
AGATCGGCGTGATGGAAGAGTCTAGACCTAAGAAGAAGAGGAAGGTGTAATGTACAGCATCTTGAGTCCC
TTTTTACCGCTGTTACCAATTTTCTTTTGTCTTTGGGTAAACCCGGGAATTCCGCCCCTCTCCCCCCCTA
ACGTTACTGGCCGAAGCCGCTTGGAATAAGGCCGGTGTGCGTTTGTCTATATGTTATTTTCCACCATATT
GCCGTCTTTTGGCAATGTGAGGGCCCGGAAACCTGGCCCTGTCTTCTTGACGAGCATTCCTAGGGGTCTT
TCCCCTCTCGCCAAAGGAATGCAAGGTCTGTTGAATGTCGTGAAGGAAGCAGTTCCTCTGGAAGCTTCTT
GAAGACAAACAACGTCTGTAGCGACCCTTTGCAGGCAGCGGAACCCCCCACCTGGCGACAGGTGCCTCTG
CGGCCAAAAGCCACGTGTATAAGATACACCTGCAAAGGCGGCACAACCCCAGTGCCACGTTGTGAGTTGG
ATAGTTGTGGAAAGAGTCAAATGGCTCTCCTCAAGCGTATTCAACAAGGGGCTGAAGGATGCCCAGAAGG
TACCCCATTGTATGGGATCTGATCTGGGGCCTCGGTGCACATGCTTTACATGTGTTTAGTCGAGGTTAAA
AAAACGTCTAGGCCCCCCGAACCACGGGGACGTGGTTTTCCTTTGAAAAACACGATGATAATATGGATAT
GGCCACAACGGTCGCCACCATGACCGAGTACAAGCCCACGGTGCGCCTCGCCACCCGCGACGACGTCCCC
AGGGCCGTACGCACCCTCGCCGCCGCGTTCGCCGACTACCCCGCCACGCGCCACACCGTCGATCCGGACC
GCCACATCGAGCGGGTCACCGAGCTGCAAGAACTCTTCCTCACGCGCGTCGGGCTCGACATCGGCAAGGT
GTGGGTCGCGGACGACGGCGCCGCGGTGGCGGTCTGGACCACGCCGGAGAGCGTCGAAGCGGGGGCGGTG
TTCGCCGAGATCGGCCCGCGCATGGCCGAGTTGAGCGGTTCCCGGCTGGCCGCGCAGCAACAGATGGAAG
GCCTCCTGGCGCCGCACCGGCCCAAGGAGCCCGCGTGGTTCCTGGCCACCGTCGGCGTCTCGCCCGACCA
CCAGGGCAAGGGTCTGGGCAGCGCCGTCGTGCTCCCCGGAGTGGAGGCGGCCGAGCGCGCCGGGGTGCCC
GCCTTCCTGGAGACCTCCGCGCCCCGCAACCTCCCCTTCTACGAGCGGCTCGGCTTCACCGTCACCGCCG
ACGTCGAGGTGCCCGAAGGACCGCGCACCTGGTGCATGACCCGCAAGCCCGGTGCCTGACGCCCGCCCCA
CGACCCGCAGCGCCCGACCGAAAGGAGCGCACGACCCCATGCATGTATTCAATCTAAGCAGGCTTTCACT
TTCTCGCCAACTTACAAGGCCTTTCTGTGTAAACAATACCTGAACCTTTACCCCGTTGCCCGGCAACGGC
CAGGTCTGTGCCAAGTGTTTGCTGACGCAACCCCCACTGGCTGGGGCTTGGTCATGGGCCATCAGCGCAT
GCGTGGAACCTTTTCGGCTCCTCTGCCGATCCATACTGCGGAACTCCTAGCCGCTTGTTTTGCTCGCAGC
AGGTCTGGAGCAAACATTATCGGGACTGATAACTCTGTTGTCCTATCCCGCAAATATACATCGTTTCCAT
GGCTGCTAGGCTGTGCTGCCAACTGGATCCTGCGCGGGACGTCCTTTGTTTACGTCCCGTCGGCGCTGAA
TCCTGCGGACGACCCTTCTCGGGGTCGCTTGGGACTCTCTCGTCCCCTTCTCCGTCTGCCGTTCCGACCG
ACCACGGGGCGCACCTCTCTTTACGCGGACTCCCCGTCTGTGCCTTCTCATCTGCCGGACCGTGTGCACT
TCGCTTCACCTCTGCACGTCGCATGGAGACCACCGTGAACGCCCACCAAATATTGCCCAAGGTCTTACAT
AAGAGGACTCTTGGACTCTCAGCAATGTCAACGACCGACCTTGAGGCATACTTCAAAGACTGTTTGTTTA
AAGACTGGGAGGAGTTGGGGGAGGAGATTAGGTTAAAGGTCTTTGTACTAGGAGGCTGTAGGCATAAATT
GGTCTGCGCACCAGCACCATGGCGCAATCACTAGAGCGGGGTACCTTTAAGACCAATGACTTACAAGGCA
GCTGTAGATCTTAGCCACTTTTTAAAAGAAAAGGGGGGACTGGAAGGGCTAATTCACTCCCAACGAAGAC
AAGATCTGCTTTTTGCTTGTACTGGGTCTCTCTGGTTAGACCAGATCTGAGCCTGGGAGCTCTCTGGCTA
ACTAGGGAACCCACTGCTTAAGCCTCAATAAAGCTTGCCTTGAGTGCTTCAAGTAGTGTGTGCCCGTCTG
TTGTGTGACTCTGGTAACTAGAGATCCCTCAGACCCTTTTAGTCAGTGTGGAAAATCTCTAGCAGTAGTA
GTTCATGTCATCTTATTATTCAGTATTTATAACTTGCAAAGAAATGAATATCAGAGAGTGAGAGGAACTT
GTTTATTGCAGCTTATAATGGTTACAAATAAAGCAATAGCATCACAAATTTCACAAATAAAGCATTTTTT
TCACTGCATTCTAGTTGTGGTTTGTCCAAACTCATCAATGTATCTTATCATGTCTGGCTCTAGCTATCCC
GCCCCTAACTCCGCCCATCCCGCCCCTAACTCCGCCCAGTTCCGCCCATTCTCCGCCCCATGGCTGACTA
ATTTTTTTTATTTATGCAGAGGCCGAGGCCGCCTCGGCCTCTGAGCTATTCCAGAAGTAGTGAGGAGGCT
TTTTTGGAGGCCTAGGGACGTACCCAATTCGCCCTATAGTGAGTCGTATTACGCGCGCTCACTGGCCGTC
GTTTTACAACGTCGTGACTGGGAAAACCCTGGCGTTACCCAACTTAATCGCCTTGCAGCACATCCCCCTT
TCGCCAGCTGGCGTAATAGCGAAGAGGCCCGCACCGATCGCCCTTCCCAACAGTTGCGCAGCCTGAATGG
CGAATGGG
[124 nt withheld, positions 4979-5102]
C
[91 nt withheld, positions 5104-5194]
A
[49 nt withheld, positions 5196-5244]
CCTTTGACGTTGGAGTCCACGTTCTTT
[37 nt withheld, positions 5272-5308]
ACCCTATCTCGGTCTATTCTTTTGATTTATAAGGGATTTTGCCGATTTCGGCCTATTGGTTAAAAAATGA
GCTGATTTAACAAAAATTTAACGCGAATTTTAACAAAATATTAACGCTTACAATTTAGGTGGCACTTTTC
GGGGAAATGTGCGCGGAACCCCTATTTGTTTATTTTTCTAAATACATTCAAATATGTATCCGCTCATGAG
ACAATAACCCTGATAAATGCTTCAATAATATTGAAAAAGGAAGAGTATGAGTATTCAACATTTCCGTGTC
GCCCTTATTCCCTTTTTTGCGGCATTTTGCCTTCCTGTTTTTGCTCACCCAGAAACGCTGGTGAAAGTAA
AAGATGCTGAAGATCAGTTGGGTGCACGAGTGGGTTACATCGAACTGGATCTCAACAGCGGTAAGATCCT
TGAGAGTTTTCGCCCCGAAGAACGTTTTCCAATGATGAGCACTTTTAAAGTTCTGCTATGTGGCGCGGTA
TTATCCCGTATTGACGCCGGGCAAGAGCAACTCGGTCGCCGCATACACTATTCTCAGAATGACTTGGTTG
AGTACTCACCAGTCACAGAAAAGCATCTTACGGATGGCATGACAGTAAGAGAATTATGCAGTGCTGCCAT
AACCATGAGTGATAACACTGCGGCCAACTTACTTCTGACAACGATCGGAGGACCGAAGGAGCTAACCGCT
TTTTTGCACAACATGGGGGATCATGTAACTCGCCTTGATCGTTGGGAACCGGAGCTGAATGAAGCCATAC
CAAACGACGAGCGTGACACCACGATGCCTGTAGCAATGGCAACAACGTTGCGCAAACTATTAACTGGCGA
ACTACTTACTCTAGCTTCCCGGCAACAATTAATAGACTGGATGGAGGCGGATAAAGTTGCAGGACCACTT
CTGCGCTCGGCCCTTCCGGCTGGCTGGTTTATTGCTGATAAATCTGGAGCCGGTGAGCGTGGGTCTCGCG
GTATCATTGCAGCACTGGGGCCAGATGGTAAGCCCTCCCGTATCGTAGTTATCTACACGACGGGGAGTCA
GGCAACTATGGATGAACGAAATAGACAGATCGCTGAGATAGGTGCCTCACTGATTAAGCATTGGTAACTG
TCAGACCAAGTTTACTCATATATACTTTAGATTGATTTAAAACTTCATTTTTAATTTAAAAGGATCTAGG
TGAAGATCCTTTTTGATAATCTCATGACCAAAATCCCTTAACGTGAGTTTTCGTTCCACTGAGCGTCAGA
CCCCGTAGAAAAGATCAAAGGATCTTCTTGAGATCCTTTTTTTCTGCGCGTAATCTGCTGCTTGCAAACA
AAAAAACCACCGCTACCAGCGGTGGTTTGTTTGCCGGATCAAGAGCTACCAACTCTTTTTCCGAAGGTAA
CTGGCTTCAGCAGAGCGCAGATACCAAATACTGTTCTTCTAGTGTAGCCGTAGTTAGGCCACCACTTCAA
GAACTCTGTAGCACCGCCTACATACCTCGCTCTGCTAATCCTGTTACCAGTGGCTGCTGCCAGTGGCGAT
AAGTCGTGTCTTACCGGGTTGGACTCAAGACGATAGTTACCGGATAAGGCGCAGCGGTCGGGCTGAACGG
GGGGTTCGTGCACACAGCCCAGCTTGGAGCGAACGACCTACACCGAACTGAGATACCTACAGCGTGAGCT
ATGAGAAAGCGCCACGCTTCCCGAAGGGAGAAAGGCGGACAGGTATCCGGTAAGCGGCAGGGTCGGAACA
GGAGAGCGCACGAGGGAGCTTCCAGGGGGAAACGCCTGGTATCTTTATAGTCCTGTCGGGTTTCGCCACC
TCTGACTTGAGCGTCGATTTTTGTGATGCTCGTCAGGGGGGCGGAGCCTATGGAAAAACGCCAGCAACGC
GGCCTTTTTACGGTTCCTGGCCTTTTGCTGGCCTTTTGCTCACATGTTCTTTCCTGCGTTATCCCCTGAT
TCTGTGGATAACCGTATTACCGCCTTTGAGTGAGCTGATACCGCTCGCCGCAGCCGAACGACCGAGCGCA
GCGAGTCAGTGAGCGAGGAAGCGGAAGAGCGCCCAATACGCAAACCGCCTCTCCCCGCGCGTTGGCCGAT
TCATTAATGCAGCTGGCACGACAGGTTTCCCGACTGGAAAGCGGGCAGTGAGCGCAACGCAATTAATGTG
AGTTAGCTCACTCATTAGGCACCCCAGGCTTTACACTTTATGCTTCCGGCTCGTATGTTGTGTGGAATTG
TGAGCGGATAACAATTTCACACAGGAAACAGCTATGACCATGATTACGCCAAGCGCGCAATTAACCCTCA
CTAAAGGGAACAAAAGCTGGAGCTGCAAGCTTAATGTAGTCTTATGCAATACTCTTGTAGTCTTGCAACA
TGGTAACGATGAGTTAGCAACATGCCTTACAAGGAGAGAAAAAGCACCGTGCATGCCGATTGGTGGAAGT
AAGGTGGTACGATCGTGCCTTATTAGGAAGGCAACAGACGGGTCTGACATGGATTGGACGAACCACTGAA
TTGCCGCATTGCAGAGATATTGTATTTAAGTGCCTAGCTCGATACATAAACGGGTCTCTCTGGTTAGACC
AGATCTGAGCCTGGGAGCTCTCTGGCTAACTAGGGAACCCACTGCTTAAGCCTCAATAAAGCTTGCCTTG
AGTGCTTCAAGTAGTGTGTGCCCGTCTGTTGTGTGACTCTGGTAACTAGAGATCCCTCAGACCCTTTTAG
TCAGTGTGGAAAATCTCTAGCAGTGGCGCCCGAACAGGGACTTGAAAGCGAAAGGGAAACCAGAGGAGCT
CTCTCGACGCAGGACTCGGCTTGCTGAAGCGCGCACGGCAAGAGGCGAGGGGCGGCGACTGGTGAGTACG
CCAAAAATTTTGACTAGCGGAGGCTAGAAGGAGAGAGATGGGTGCGAGAGCGTCAGTATTAAGCGGGGGA
GAATTAGATCGCGATGGGAAAAAATTCGGTTAAGGCCAGGGGGAAAGAAAAAATATAAATTAAAACATAT
AGTATGGGCAAGCAGGGAGCTAGAACGATTCGCAGTTAATCCTGGCCTGTTAGAAACATCAGAAGGCTGT
AGACAAATACTGGGACAGCTACAACCATCCCTTCAGACAGGATCAGAAGAACTTAGATCATTATATAATA
CAGTAGCAACCCTCTATTGTGTGCATCAAAGGATAGAGATAAAAGACACCAAGGAAGCTTTAGACAAGAT
AGAGGAAGAGCAAAACAAAAGTAAGACCACCGCACAGCAAGCGGCCGCTGATCTTCAGACCTGGAGGAGG
AGATATGAGGGACAATTGGAGAAGTGAATTATATAAATATAAAGTAGTAAAAATTGAACCATTAGGAGTA
GCACCCACCAAGGCAAAGAGAAGAGTGGTGCAGAGAGAAAAAAGAGCAGTGGGAATAGGAGCTTTGTTCC
TTGGGTTCTTGGGAGCAGCAGGAAGCACTATGGGCGCAGCGTCAATGACGCTGACGGTACAGGCCAGACA
ATTATTGTCTGGTATAGTGCAGCAGCAGAACAATTTGCTGAGGGCTATTGAGGCGCAACAGCATCTGTTG
CAACTCACAGTCTGGGGCATCAAGCAGCTCCAGGCAAGAATCCTGGCTGTGGAAAGATACCTAAAGGATC
AACAGCTCCTGGGGATTTGGGGTTGCTCTGGAAAACTCATTTGCACCACTGCTGTGCCTTGGAATGCTAG
TTGGAGTAATAAATCTCTGGAACAGATTTGGAATCACACGACCTGGATGGAGTGGGACAGAGAAATTAAC
AATTACACAAGCTTAATACACTCCTTAATTGAAGAATCGCAAAACCAGCAAGAAAAGAATGAACAAGAAT
TATTGGAATTAGATAAATGGGCAAGTTTGTGGAATTGGTTTAACATAACAAATTGGCTGTGGTATATAAA
ATTATTCATAATGATAGTAGGAGGCTTGGTAGGTTTAAGAATAGTTTTTGCTGTACTTTCTATAGTGAAT
AGAGTTAGGCAGGGATATTCACCATTATCGTTTCAGACCCACCTCCCAACCCCGAGGGGACCCGACAGGC
CCGAAGGAATAGAAGAAGAAGGTGGAGAGAGAGACAGAGACAGATCCATTCGATTAGTGAACGGATCTCG
ACGGTATCGGTTTTAAAAGAAAAGGGGGGATTGGGGGGTACAGTGCAGGGGAAAGAATAGTAGACATAAT
AGCAACAGACATACAAACTAAAGAATTACAAAAACAAATTACAAAAATTCAAAATTTTATCGATCATATG
ACTAGAGCGGCCTTAGGCTCCGGTGCGCGTCAGTGGGCAGAGCGCACATCGCCCACAGTCCCCGAGAAGT
TGGGGGGAGGGGTCGGCAATTGAACCGGTGCCTAGAGAAGGTGGCGCGGGGTAAACTGGGAAAGTGATGT
CGTGTACTGGCTCCGCCTTTTTCCCGAGGGTGGGGGAGAACCGTATATAAGTGCAGTAGTCGCCGTGAAC
GTTCTTTTTCGCAACGGGTTTGCCGCCAGAACACAGGTAAGTGCCGTGTGTGGTTCCCGCGGGCCTGGCC
TCTTTACGGGTTATGGCCCTTGCGTGCCTTGAATTACTTCCACCTGGCTCCAGTACGTGATTCTTGATCC
CGAGCTGGAGCCAGGGGCGGGCCTTGCGCTTTAGGAGCCCCTTCGCCTCGTGCTTGAGTTGAGGCCTGGC
CTGGGCGCTGGGGCCGCCGCGTGCGAATCTGGTGGCACCTTCGCGCCTGTCTCGCTGCTTTCGATAAGTC
TCTAGCCATTTAAAATTTTTGATGACCTGCTGCGACGCTTTTTTTCTGGCAAGATAGTCTTGTAAATGCG
GGCCAGGATCTGCACACTGGTATTTCGGTTTTTGGGGCCGCGGGCGGCGACGGGGCCCGTGCGTCCCAGC
GCACATGTTCGGCGAGGCGGGGCCTGCGAGCGCGGCCACCGAGAATCGGACGGGGGTAGTCTCAAGCTGG
CCGGCCTGCTCTGGTGCCTGGCCTCGCGCCGCCGTGTATCGCCCCGCCCTGGGCGGCAAGGCTGGCCCGG
TCGGCACCAGTTGCGTGAGCGGAAAGATGGCCGCTTCCCGGCCCTGCTCCAGGGGGCTCAAAATGGAGGA
CGCGGCGCTCGGGAGAGCGGGCGGGTGAGTCACCCACACAAAGGAAAGGGGCCTTTCCGTCCTCAGCCGT
CGCTTCATGTGACTCCACGGAGTACCGGGCGCCGTCCAGGCACCTCGATTAGTTCTGGAGCTTTTGGAGT
ACGTCGTCTTTAGGTTGGGGGGAGGGGTTTTATGCGATGGAGTTTCCCCATACTGAGTGGGTGGAGACTG
AAGTTAGGCCAGCTTGGCACTTGATGTAATTCTCCTTGGAATTTGCCCTTTTTGAGTTTGGATCTTGGTT
CATTCTCAAGCCTCAGACAGTGGTTCAAAGTTTTTTTCTTCCATTTCAGGTGTCGTGATTAATTAAACGC
GTGCCACC
Features (pLannotate 1.2.2; 31 found; start..end, strand, type, name):
      1..441     +  CDS            miRFP670nano: miRFP670nano is a basic (constitutively fluorescent) near ir fluorescent protein published in 2019, derived from Nostoc punctiforme. It has very low acid sensitivity. It requires the cofactor biliverdin for fluorescence.
    448..609     +  CDS            PIN1 (fragment): PIN1_HUMAN - Experimental evidence at protein level: Swiss-Prot protein existence level 1. Peptidyl-prolyl cis/trans isomerase (PPIase) that binds to and isomerizes specific phosphorylated Ser/Thr-Pro (pSer/Thr-Pro) motifs (PubMed:21497122, PubMed:23623683, PubMed:29686383). By inducing conformational changes in a subset of phosphorylated proteins, acts as a molecular switch in multiple cellular processes (PubMed:21497122, PubMed:22033920, PubMed:23623683). Displays a preference for acidic residues located N-terminally to the proline bond to be isomerized. Regulates mitosis presumably by inter
   1033..1980    +  CDS            miRFP720: miRFP720 is a basic (constitutively fluorescent) near ir fluorescent protein published in 2018, derived from Rhodopseudomonas palustris. It has low acid sensitivity. It requires the cofactor biliverdin for fluorescence.
   2011..2069    +  CDS            HBsAg (S) (fragment): major/small (S) envelope protein of hepatitis B virus hepatitis B surface antigen
   2189..2651    +  misc_feature   IRES: internal ribosome entry site (IRES) of the encephalomyocarditis virus (EMCV)
   2680..3279    +  CDS            PuroR: puromycin N-acetyltransferase; pac from Streptomyces alboniger; confers resistance to puromycin
   3415..3673    +  ncRNA          HBV PRE 1151-1410: Accession: RF02816 - Hepatitis B virus post-transcriptional regulatory element 1151-1410
   3639..4079    +  CDS            X: X_HBVD3 - Experimental evidence at protein level: Swiss-Prot protein existence level 1. Multifunctional protein that plays a role in silencing host antiviral defenses and promoting viral transcription. Does not seem to be essential for HBV infection. May be directly involved in development of cirrhosis and liver cancer (hepatocellular carcinoma). Most of cytosolic activities involve modulation of cytosolic calcium. The effect on apoptosis is controversial depending on the cell types in which the studies have been conducted. May induce apoptosis by localizing in mitochondria and causing loss of
   4101..4169    +  CDS            nef (fragment): NEF_HV1Z2 - Experimental evidence at protein level: Swiss-Prot protein existence level 1. Extracellular Nef protein targets CD4(+) T-lymphocytes for apoptosis by interacting with CXCR4 surface receptors. From Human immunodeficiency virus type 1 group M subtype D (isolate Z2/CDC-Z34) (HIV-1).
   4171..4404    +  LTR            3' LTR (ΔU3): self-inactivating 3' long terminal repeat (LTR) from HIV-1
   4476..4597    +  polyA_signal   SV40 poly(A) signal: SV40 polyadenylation signal
   4637..4772    +  rep_origin     SV40 ori: SV40 origin of replication
   4793..4811    -  promoter       T7 promoter: promoter for bacteriophage T7 RNA polymerase
   4819..4974    +  CDS            lacZα (fragment): LacZα fragment of β-galactosidase; lacZ fragment
   4979..5407    +  rep_origin     f1 ori (sequence partly withheld): f1 bacteriophage origin of replication; arrow indicates direction of (+) strand synthesis
   5460..5564    +  promoter       AmpR promoter: bla
   5565..6425    +  CDS            AmpR: β-lactamase; bla; confers resistance to ampicillin, carbenicillin, and related antibiotics
   6596..7184    +  rep_origin     ori: high-copy-number ColE1/pMB1/pBR322/pUC origin of replication
   7367..7459    +  CDS            lacI (fragment): lac repressor; lacI; The lac repressor binds to the lac operator to inhibit transcription in E. coli. This inhibition can be relieved by adding lactose or isopropyl-β-D-thiogalactopyranoside (IPTG).
   7472..7493    +  protein_bind   CAP binding site: CAP binding activates transcription in the presence of cAMP. E. coli catabolite activator protein
   7508..7538    +  promoter       lac promoter: promoter for the E. coli lac operon
   7542..7564    +  protein_bind   lac operator (fragment): The lac repressor binds to the lac operator to inhibit transcription in E. coli. This inhibition can be relieved by adding lactose or isopropyl-β-D-thiogalactopyranoside (IPTG). lac repressor encoded by lacI
   7607..7625    +  promoter       T3 promoter: promoter for bacteriophage T3 RNA polymerase
   7653..7879    +  promoter       RSV promoter: Rous sarcoma virus enhancer/promoter
   7880..8060    +  LTR            5' LTR (truncated): truncated 5' long terminal repeat (LTR) from HIV-1
   8107..8232    +  misc_feature   HIV-1 Ψ: packaging signal of human immunodeficiency virus type 1
   8216..8579    +  CDS            HIV-1 gag (fragment): gag protein from human immunodeficiency virus 1; gag
   8725..8958    +  misc_feature   RRE: The Rev response element (RRE) of HIV-1 allows for Rev-dependent mRNA export from the nucleus to the cytoplasm.
   9335..9435    +  CDS            Rev (fragment): human immunodeficiency virus 1 (HIV-1) Rev protein; rev; enhances nuclear export of unspliced and incompletely spliced viral mRNAs
   9449..9566    +  misc_feature   cPPT/CTS: central polypurine tract and central termination sequence of HIV-1
   9594..10756   +  promoter       EF-1α promoter: strong constitutive promoter for human elongation factor EF-1α
