[The description below was written by a language model from this plasmid's Addgene catalogue record and pLannotate feature annotations shown in this document.]
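Description:
REKAR67-TA is a third-generation-style, self-inactivating lentiviral transfer plasmid on a pLenti backbone that expresses a non-phosphorylatable control version of the red-shifted FRET ERK biosensor REKAR67. In bacteria it is maintained by a high-copy ColE1/pUC-type origin with ampicillin resistance, and the backbone also carries an f1 ori and an SV40 origin. The viral portion comprises an RSV promoter fused to a truncated HIV-1 5' LTR, the Ψ packaging signal with a gag fragment, the RRE for Rev-dependent export, cPPT/CTS, and a ΔU3 3' LTR followed by an SV40 polyadenylation signal. This allows the cassette to be packaged and stably integrated into mammalian cells when helper functions are supplied in trans.

The human EF-1α promoter drives an insert of about 2 kb in which miRFP670nano3 at the N terminus (annotated by similarity as miRFP670nano) and miRFP720 at the C terminus flank the sensing module. That module includes a fragment of human PIN1, a protein that binds phospho-Ser/Thr-Pro motifs. A stretch between the PIN1 fragment and miRFP720 is unannotated and presumably holds the linker and ERK substrate. The depositor comments cite EKAREN4 as a source. Both fluorescent proteins need biliverdin as a cofactor. In this variant, threonine 334 is changed to alanine, so the sensor cannot be phosphorylated and serves as a negative control for distinguishing genuine ERK-dependent FRET changes from artefacts. Downstream, an EMCV IRES links expression of puromycin N-acetyltransferase to the same transcript for selection of transduced cells. A hepatitis B virus-derived post-transcriptional regulatory element follows, and it probably accounts for the HBsAg and X protein fragment annotations.
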