Addgene plasmid #225706: REKAR67-TA
Purpose: T/A Mutant of REKAR67, Non-phosphorylatable version
Depositing lab: John Albeck. Depositing organization: University of California, Davis. Publication: Two novel red-FRET ERK bosensors in the 670-720 nm range. DeCuzzi NL, Hu JY, Xu F, Rodriguez B, Pargett M, Albeck JG. J Biol Eng. 2025 Nov 13;19(1):102. doi: 10.1186/s13036-025-00541-9. PubMed 41233897.
Backbone
  Vector backbone: pLenti
  Vector type: Mammalian Expression, Bacterial Expression
  Selectable markers: Puromycin
Growth in bacteria
  Bacterial resistance: Ampicillin, 100 μg/mL
  Growth temperature: 37°C
  Growth strain: DH5alpha
  Copy number: Unknown
Gene/Insert
  Gene/Insert name: REKAR67-TA (alt name: Non-Phos Red ERK Biosensor 67-TA)
  Species: H. sapiens (human)
  Insert size (bp): 2010
  Mutation: Threonine 334 of REKAR67 mutated to Alanine
  Promoter: hEF-1a
  Tag / fusion protein: miRFP670nano3 (N terminal on insert); miRFP720 (C terminal on insert)
  Cloning method: Restriction Enzyme; 5′ cloning site MluI (not destroyed); 3′ cloning site XbaI (not destroyed)
  Sequencing primers: 5′ ATGGCAGAAGGAAGCGTCG
Terms and licenses: Academic/Nonprofit Terms; Industry Terms: Not Available to Industry
Depositor comments: miRFP670nano3 is from: Oliinyk, O. S. et al. Single-domain near-infrared protein provides a scaffold for antigen-dependent fluorescent nanobodies. Nat. Methods 19, 740–750 (2022). miRFP720 is from: Matlashov, M. E. et al. A set of monomeric near-infrared fluorescent proteins for multicolor imaging across scales. Nat. Commun. 11, 239 (2020). EKAREN4 is from: Ponsioen, B. et al. Quantifying single-cell ERK dynamics in colorectal cancer organoids reveals EGFR as an amplifier of oncogenic MAPK pathway signalling. Nat. Cell Biol. 23, 377–390 (2021).
How to cite: REKAR67-TA was a gift from John Albeck (Addgene plasmid # 225706 ; http://n2t.net/addgene:225706 ; RRID:Addgene_225706)
